Addgene plasmid #212512: pTwist-SARS-CoV-2 Spike-deltaC18 F486S(TCT)
Purpose: Encodes SARS-CoV-2 spike F486S for pseudovirus production
Depositing lab: Alejandro Balazs. Depositing organization: Massachusetts General Hospital. Publication: Ongoing evolution of SARS-CoV-2 drives escape from mRNA vaccine-induced humoral immunity. Roederer AL, Cao Y, Denis KS, Sheehan ML, Li CJ, Lam EC, Gregory DJ, Poznansky MC, Iafrate AJ, Canaday DH, Gravenstein S, Garcia-Beltran WF, Balazs AB. medRxiv [Preprint]. 2024 Mar 7:2024.03.05.24303815. doi: 10.1101/2024.03.05.24303815. PubMed 38496628.
Backbone
  Vector backbone: pTwist-CMV-BetaGlobin-WPRE-Neo
  Backbone manufacturer: Twist
  Vector type: Mammalian Expression
Growth in bacteria
  Bacterial resistance: Ampicillin, 100 μg/mL
  Growth temperature: 37°C
  Growth strain: DH5alpha
  Copy number: High Copy
Gene/Insert
  Gene/Insert name: SARS-CoV-2 Spike F486S
  Species: Severe acute respiratory syndrome coronavirus 2
  Mutation: F486S
  Entrez Gene: S (a.k.a. GU280_gp02, spike glycoprotein)
  Promoter: CAG
  Cloning method: Ligation Independent Cloning
Terms and licenses: Academic/Nonprofit Terms; Industry Terms: Not Available to Industry
Depositor comments: Please visit https://www.medrxiv.org/content/10.1101/2024.03.05.24303815v1 for medRxiv preprint.
How to cite: pTwist-SARS-CoV-2 Spike-deltaC18 F486S(TCT) was a gift from Alejandro Balazs (Addgene plasmid # 212512 ; http://n2t.net/addgene:212512 ; RRID:Addgene_212512)
