[The description below was written by a language model from this plasmid's Addgene catalogue record and pLannotate feature annotations shown in this document.]
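Description:
pTwist-SARS-CoV-2 Spike-deltaC18 F486S(TCT) is a mammalian expression plasmid of about 10.5 kb built on the Twist pTwist-CMV-BetaGlobin-WPRE-Neo backbone. It supplies a mutant SARS-CoV-2 spike glycoprotein for pseudovirus production. In bacteria it is maintained at high copy through a ColE1/pUC-type origin and selected with ampicillin via the β-lactamase gene. A separate SV40 early promoter–neo–bGH poly(A) cassette provides a neomycin-class resistance marker that could be used for selection in mammalian cells.

The payload is the spike open reading frame carrying the F486S substitution. The "(TCT)" in the name apparently indicates the serine codon used, and "deltaC18" indicates a C-terminal 18-residue truncation, a change commonly made to improve spike incorporation into pseudotyped particles. The record itself does not explain either term.

The catalogue lists the promoter as CAG, but the annotated sequence shows a CMV enhancer, CMV promoter segments and a truncated human β-globin intron upstream of the coding region. That arrangement matches the backbone name rather than a classical CAG promoter. Downstream, a WPRE enhances transcript stability and expression. It is followed by an SV40 polyadenylation signal, which is annotated on the reverse strand. β-globin insulator elements and bacterial and T7 terminators flank the expression unit and help isolate it from neighbouring transcription.

No viral packaging elements are annotated, so the plasmid serves as an envelope-expression construct, presumably co-transfected with separate packaging and reporter components. According to the associated study, such spike variants were used to assess how ongoing viral evolution allows escape from antibody responses induced by mRNA vaccines.
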