Features (pLannotate 1.2.2; 21 found; start..end, strand, type, name):
      2..3766    +  CDS            S: SPIKE_SARS2 - Experimental evidence at protein level: Swiss-Prot protein existence level 1. [Spike glycoprotein]: May down-regulate host tetherin (BST2) by lysosomal degradation, thereby counteracting its antiviral activity. From Severe acute respiratory syndrome coronavirus 2 (2019-nCoV) (SARS-CoV-2).
   3840..4428    +  misc_feature   WPRE: woodchuck hepatitis virus posttranscriptional regulatory element
   4481..4602    -  polyA_signal   SV40 poly(A) signal: SV40 polyadenylation signal
   4625..4694    -  CDS            large T antigen (fragment): large T antigen from SV40 (simian virus 40)
   4717..4763    +  terminator     T7 terminator: transcription terminator for bacteriophage T7 RNA polymerase
   4793..4929    +  terminator     rrnG terminator: transcription terminator from the E. coli ribosomal RNA rrnG operon (Albrechtsen et al., 1991)
   4974..5045    +  misc_feature   3' β-globin insulator: insulator downstream of the human β-globin locus (Farrell et al., 2002)
   5090..5286    +  promoter       SV40 promoter: SV40 early promoter
   5300..6091    +  CDS            neo: KKA2_KLEPN - Also known as kan, nptII. Experimental evidence at protein level: Swiss-Prot protein existence level 1. Resistance to kanamycin, neomycin, paromomycin, ribostamycin, butirosin and gentamicin B. From Klebsiella pneumoniae.
   6105..6329    +  polyA_signal   bGH poly(A) signal: bovine growth hormone polyadenylation signal
   6525..7113    -  rep_origin     ori: high-copy-number ColE1/pMB1/pBR322/pUC origin of replication
   7285..7349    -  CDS            bla(M) (fragment): β-lactamase lacking the signal sequence; bla(M); allows cytosolic expression of β-lactamase
   7859..8719    +  CDS            AmpR: β-lactamase; bla; confers resistance to ampicillin, carbenicillin, and related antibiotics
   8732..8868    +  terminator     rrnG terminator: transcription terminator from the E. coli ribosomal RNA rrnG operon (Albrechtsen et al., 1991)
   9020..9091    +  misc_feature   5' β-globin insulator: insulator upstream of the human β-globin locus (Farrell et al., 2002)
   9096..9142    -  terminator     T7 terminator: transcription terminator for bacteriophage T7 RNA polymerase
   9160..9208    -  polyA_signal   poly(A) signal: synthetic polyadenylation signal
   9289..9592    +  enhancer       CMV enhancer: human cytomegalovirus immediate early enhancer
   9665..9682    -  promoter       CMV promoter (fragment): human cytomegalovirus (CMV) immediate early promoter
   9745..9796    +  promoter       CMVd2 promoter: truncated human cytomegalovirus (CMV) immediate early promoter that yields moderately reduced expression relative to the full-length promoter
   9930..10405   +  intron         β-globin intron: internally truncated intron from human β-globin
>Addgene plasmid #212512 | pTwist-SARS-CoV-2 Spike-deltaC18 F486S(TCT) | addgene full sequence | sequence record 432827 | Addgene NGS Result
CATGTTTGTGTTCCTCGTTCTCCTGCCCCTCGTTTCTTCCCAATGCGTGAACCTCACAACTAGAACGCAG
CTCCCACCCGCTTACACGAACTCTTTTACTCGTGGAGTATACTATCCCGATAAAGTCTTTAGGTCCAGTG
TCCTTCATTCTACTCAAGACCTTTTCCTGCCATTCTTCTCAAATGTCACCTGGTTCCATGCTATCCACGT
TTCTGGCACCAACGGAACTAAACGATTTGATAATCCCGTCTTGCCATTTAACGATGGCGTATACTTTGCC
TCAACGGAGAAGTCCAACATTATCCGGGGATGGATATTTGGCACCACCCTGGACTCCAAGACACAGTCTC
TCCTCATTGTGAACAACGCCACCAATGTCGTCATCAAAGTCTGTGAATTTCAATTTTGTAACGATCCCTT
TCTCGGGGTTTATTATCATAAGAATAACAAGTCTTGGATGGAGTCAGAGTTCCGCGTTTACAGTTCCGCT
AACAACTGTACTTTTGAGTACGTTTCCCAACCATTTCTCATGGATCTTGAAGGGAAGCAAGGCAACTTCA
AGAATCTCCGCGAATTTGTGTTTAAGAATATAGACGGCTACTTCAAAATTTATAGCAAGCATACCCCGAT
AAATCTGGTTCGGGATCTCCCTCAAGGCTTCTCCGCGTTGGAACCCCTCGTGGACTTGCCGATTGGCATC
AACATCACCCGGTTCCAAACCCTTCTTGCCCTTCATCGAAGCTACCTCACGCCTGGCGACAGTAGTAGTG
GTTGGACAGCGGGCGCAGCAGCCTACTATGTGGGATATTTGCAACCACGCACCTTTCTTCTCAAATATAA
CGAAAACGGAACAATTACCGATGCCGTAGACTGTGCCCTCGATCCCCTGTCCGAAACTAAATGCACACTC
AAGTCCTTCACAGTTGAGAAAGGCATATACCAAACCAGTAACTTCCGCGTCCAACCCACCGAATCCATTG
TTCGATTCCCTAACATCACCAATTTGTGTCCTTTCGGTGAAGTATTTAATGCCACTCGATTTGCATCAGT
TTATGCCTGGAATCGCAAGCGAATATCAAATTGTGTTGCAGATTATAGTGTCCTGTATAATAGCGCATCA
TTCAGCACTTTTAAGTGTTATGGGGTCAGCCCTACGAAATTGAATGACTTGTGTTTTACCAACGTTTACG
CAGATTCTTTCGTCATACGCGGCGACGAAGTCCGACAGATTGCACCGGGGCAAACCGGAAAGATAGCAGA
CTATAATTATAAGTTGCCGGATGACTTCACCGGCTGCGTTATAGCATGGAACTCCAATAATCTCGATTCA
AAAGTCGGCGGCAACTATAATTATCTTTACCGCCTGTTTCGCAAGTCAAATCTGAAGCCCTTTGAACGTG
ACATCTCCACCGAAATTTATCAAGCTGGCAGCACCCCATGTAATGGAGTGGAAGGGTCTAACTGTTATTT
TCCCCTTCAATCATACGGATTTCAACCAACAAATGGGGTGGGCTATCAACCATATCGGGTGGTAGTCTTG
AGCTTTGAGCTGCTCCACGCACCGGCTACAGTTTGCGGACCGAAGAAAAGCACTAACCTGGTGAAGAATA
AATGTGTGAACTTCAACTTTAATGGGCTCACCGGAACAGGGGTGCTGACAGAATCAAACAAGAAATTTCT
CCCTTTTCAACAATTTGGTAGAGACATTGCCGATACCACAGATGCCGTCCGCGATCCGCAAACACTGGAA
ATCCTCGATATAACACCCTGTAGCTTCGGCGGGGTCAGCGTGATAACTCCCGGAACGAACACATCCAACC
AAGTGGCTGTCCTGTATCAAGATGTCAACTGTACCGAAGTCCCTGTGGCGATACACGCCGACCAACTGAC
ACCCACCTGGAGAGTCTACTCAACAGGTTCCAATGTCTTTCAAACTAGAGCGGGTTGTCTCATTGGCGCT
GAGCATGTCAATAATTCATACGAATGTGATATTCCTATTGGGGCAGGAATCTGTGCGTCTTATCAAACTC
AAACGAACTCACCACGGCGCGCTCGCTCAGTAGCCAGCCAGTCCATAATCGCCTATACCATGAGTCTCGG
GGCTGAGAACTCCGTGGCTTATTCAAACAATTCCATCGCAATCCCAACTAACTTTACCATTAGCGTTACC
ACGGAAATCTTGCCCGTCAGCATGACTAAGACGAGCGTAGACTGTACGATGTATATCTGTGGGGATTCCA
CCGAGTGTAGCAACCTCTTGCTTCAATACGGGTCTTTCTGTACTCAACTCAACCGAGCATTGACCGGAAT
TGCGGTCGAACAAGACAAGAATACCCAAGAGGTGTTCGCACAAGTAAAGCAAATATACAAAACGCCGCCA
ATCAAAGATTTTGGCGGGTTTAATTTTAGCCAAATACTGCCAGACCCATCTAAGCCTTCAAAACGCAGCT
TTATCGAGGATCTGCTGTTCAACAAAGTTACGTTGGCTGACGCGGGTTTCATTAAGCAGTATGGGGATTG
TTTGGGAGACATTGCGGCCCGCGACCTTATCTGTGCTCAAAAATTCAATGGGTTGACAGTTCTGCCCCCT
CTGCTCACTGATGAGATGATTGCACAGTATACATCAGCATTGTTGGCAGGAACCATTACATCCGGCTGGA
CTTTTGGCGCGGGTGCGGCCCTTCAAATACCTTTCGCTATGCAAATGGCTTACAGATTCAATGGGATTGG
TGTCACGCAAAATGTATTGTATGAAAATCAGAAGCTGATCGCTAATCAATTTAACAGCGCGATTGGCAAG
ATCCAAGATTCACTGTCAAGCACAGCGTCCGCCCTCGGCAAACTCCAAGATGTTGTGAATCAAAACGCCC
AGGCCCTGAATACCCTCGTGAAGCAACTGAGTTCTAACTTCGGCGCAATCTCCAGCGTCCTCAACGACAT
ATTGTCCAGACTTGATAAGGTGGAAGCCGAGGTGCAAATTGATCGGCTCATCACAGGCAGGCTCCAGTCA
CTCCAAACTTATGTGACACAACAGTTGATCCGGGCTGCTGAGATACGAGCAAGCGCCAACCTGGCCGCCA
CTAAAATGTCAGAGTGCGTGCTCGGGCAGTCCAAACGGGTTGACTTTTGTGGCAAGGGCTATCACTTGAT
GTCCTTCCCCCAATCCGCCCCACATGGAGTGGTCTTTCTCCACGTCACTTATGTCCCTGCTCAAGAGAAG
AACTTTACGACAGCTCCAGCAATCTGTCACGATGGCAAAGCGCACTTTCCCAGGGAAGGCGTTTTCGTCA
GTAATGGCACGCATTGGTTTGTGACCCAAAGGAATTTCTATGAACCCCAAATCATAACCACTGACAATAC
ATTTGTCTCAGGCAACTGTGATGTGGTCATTGGGATCGTGAACAACACGGTATATGATCCCCTGCAACCC
GAGTTGGATAGCTTCAAAGAGGAATTGGATAAATACTTTAAGAATCATACTTCACCCGATGTTGATCTCG
GGGACATATCAGGAATAAATGCAAGTGTCGTCAACATTCAGAAAGAGATTGATCGCCTTAATGAGGTCGC
CAAGAACTTGAATGAATCTTTGATCGACTTGCAAGAACTGGGCAAATACGAACAATATATTAAATGGCCC
TGGTACATTTGGTTGGGCTTTATCGCCGGACTTATAGCTATCGTTATGGTCACAATTATGTTGTGCTGTA
TGACTAGCTGTTGTTCCTGCTTGAAAGGATGTTGCAGTTGCGGATCTTGTTGTAAATAAAGGATCCTCTA
GAAGTTGTCTCCTCCTGCACTGACTGACTGATACAATCGATTTCTGGATCCGCAGGCCTAATCAACCTCT
GGATTACAAAATTTGTGAAAGATTGACTGGTATTCTTAACTATGTTGCTCCTTTTACGCTATGTGGATAC
GCTGCTTTAATGCCTTTGTATCATGCTATTGCTTCCCGTATGGCTTTCATTTTCTCCTCCTTGTATAAAT
CCTGGTTGCTGTCTCTTTATGAGGAGTTGTGGCCCGTTGTCAGGCAACGTGGCGTGGTGTGCACTGTGTT
TGCTGACGCAACCCCCACTGGTTGGGGCATTGCCACCACCTGTCAGCTCCTTTCCGGGACTTTCGCTTTC
CCCCTCCCTATTGCCACGGCGGAACTCATCGCCGCCTGCCTTGCCCGCTGCTGGACAGGGGCTCGGCTGT
TGGGCACTGACAATTCCGTGGTGTTGTCGGGGAAGCTGACGTCCTTTCCATGGCTGCTCGCCTGTGTTGC
CACCTGGATTCTGCGCGGGACGTCCTTCTGCTACGTCCCTTCGGCCCTCAATCCAGCGGACCTTCCTTCC
CGCGGCCTGCTGCCGGCTCTGCGGCCTCTTCCGCGTCTTCGCCTTCGCCCTCAGACGAGTCGGATCTCCC
TTTGGGCCGCCTCCCCGCCTGTCTAGCTTGACTGACTGAGATACAGCGTACCTTCAGCTCACAGACATGA
TAAGATACATTGATGAGTTTGGACAAACCACAACTAGAATGCAGTGAAAAAAATGCTTTATTTGTGAAAT
TTGTGATGCTATTGCTTTATTTGTAACCATTATAAGCTGCAATAAACAAGTTAACAACAACAATTGCATT
CATTTTATGTTTCAGGTTCAGGGGGAGGTGTGGGAGGTTTTTTAAAGCAAGTAAAACCTCTACAAATGTG
GTATTGGCCCATCTCTATCGGTATCGTAGCATAACCCCTTGGGGCCTCTAAACGGGTCTTGAGGGGTTTT
TTGTGCCCCTCGGGCCGGATTGCTATCTACCGGCATTGGCGCAGAAAAAAATGCCTGATGCGACGCTGCG
CGTCTTATACTCCCACATATGCCAGATTCAGCAACGGATACGGCTTCCCCAACTTGCCCACTTCCATACG
TGTCCTCCTTACCAGAAATTTATCCTTAAGGTCGTCAGCTATCCTGCAGGCGATCTCTCGATTTCGATCA
AGACATTCCTTTAATGGTCTTTTCTGGACACCACTAGGGGTCAGAAGTAGTTCATCAAACTTTCTTCCCT
CCCTAATCTCATTGGTTACCTTGGGCTATCGAAACTTAATTAAGCGATCTGCATCTCAATTAGTCAGCAA
CCATAGTCCCGCCCCTAACTCCGCCCATCCCGCCCCTAACTCCGCCCAGTTCCGCCCATTCTCCGCCCCA
TCGCTGACTAATTTTTTTTATTTATGCAGAGGCCGAGGCCGCCTCGGCCTCTGAGCTATTCCAGAAGTAG
TGAGGAGGCTTTTTTGGAGGCCTAGGCTTTTGCAAAGGAGGTAGCCAACATGATTGAACAAGATGGATTG
CACGCAGGTTCTCCCGCCGCTTGGGTGGAGAGGCTATTCGGCTATGACTGGGCACAACAGACAATCGGCT
GCTCTGATGCCGCCGTGTTCCGGCTGTCAGCGCAGGGGCGCCCGGTTCTTTTTGTCAAGACCGACCTGTC
CGGTGCCCTGAATGAACTCCAGGACGAGGCAGCGCGGCTATCGTGGCTGGCCACGACGGGCGTTCCTTGC
GCAGCTGTGCTCGACGTTGTCACTGAAGCGGGAAGGGACTGGCTGCTATTGGGCGAAGTGCCGGGGCAGG
ATCTCCTGTCATCTCACCTTGCTCCTGCCGAGAAAGTATCCATCATGGCTGATGCAATGCGGCGGCTGCA
TACGCTTGATCCGGCTACCTGCCCATTCGACCACCAAGCGAAACATCGCATCGAGCGAGCACGTACTCGG
ATGGAAGCCGGTCTTGTCGATCAGGATGATCTGGACGAAGAGCATCAGGGGCTCGCGCCAGCCGAACTGT
TCGCCAGGCTCAAGGCGCGGATGCCCGACGGCGAGGATCTCGTCGTGACCCACGGCGATGCCTGCTTGCC
GAATATCATGGTGGAAAATGGCCGCTTTTCTGGATTCATCGACTGTGGCCGGCTGGGTGTGGCGGACCGC
TATCAGGACATAGCGTTGGCTACCCGTGATATTGCTGAAGAGCTTGGCGGCGAATGGGCTGACCGCTTCC
TCGTGCTTTACGGTATCGCCGCTCCCGATTCGCAGCGCATCGCCTTCTATCGCCTTCTTGACGAGTTCTT
CTAGTATGTAAGCCCTGTGCCTTCTAGTTGCCAGCCATCTGTTGTTTGCCCCTCCCCCGTGCCTTCCTTG
ACCCTGGAAGGTGCCACTCCCACTGTCCTTTCCTAATAAAATGAGGAAATTGCATCGCATTGTCTGAGTA
GGTGTCATTCTATTCTGGGGGGTGGGGTGGGGCAGGACAGCAAGGGGGAGGATTGGGAAGACAATAGCAG
GCATGCTGGGGATGCGGTGGGCTCTATGGTTAATTAACCAGTCAAGTCAGCTACTTGGCGAGATCGACTT
GTCTGGGTTTCGACTACGCTCAGAATTGCGTCAGTCAAGTTCGATCTGGTCCTTGCTATTGCACCCGTTC
TCCGATTACGAGTTTCATTTAAATCATGTGAGCAAAAGGCCAGCAAAAGGCCAGGAACCGTAAAAAGGCC
GCGTTGCTGGCGTTTTTCCATAGGCTCCGCCCCCCTGACGAGCATCACAAAAATCGACGCTCAAGTCAGA
GGTGGCGAAACCCGACAGGACTATAAAGATACCAGGCGTTTCCCCCTGGAAGCTCCCTCGTGCGCTCTCC
TGTTCCGACCCTGCCGCTTACCGGATACCTGTCCGCCTTTCTCCCTTCGGGAAGCGTGGCGCTTTCTCAT
AGCTCACGCTGTAGGTATCTCAGTTCGGTGTAGGTCGTTCGCTCCAAGCTGGGCTGTGTGCACGAACCCC
CCGTTCAGCCCGACCGCTGCGCCTTATCCGGTAACTATCGTCTTGAGTCCAACCCGGTAAGACACGACTT
ATCGCCACTGGCAGCAGCCACTGGTAACAGGATTAGCAGAGCGAGGTATGTAGGCGGTGCTACAGAGTTC
TTGAAGTGGTGGCCTAACTACGGCTACACTAGAAGAACAGTATTTGGTATCTGCGCTCTGCTGAAGCCAG
TTACCTTCGGAAAAAGAGTTGGTAGCTCTTGATCCGGCAAACAAACCACCGCTGGTAGCGGTGGTTTTTT
TGTTTGCAAGCAGCAGATTACGCGCAGAAAAAAAGGATCTCAAGAAGATCCTTTGATCTTTTCTACGGGG
TCTGACGCTCAGTGGAACGAAAACTCACGTTAAGGGATTTTGGTCATGAGATTATCAAAAAGGATCTTCA
CCTAGATCCTTTTAAATTAAAAATGAAGTTTTAAATCAATCTAAAGTATATATGAGTAAACTTGGTCTGA
CAGTTACCAATGCTTAATCAGTGAGGCACCTATCTCAGCGATCTGTCTATTTCGTTCATCCATAGTTGCA
TTTAAATTTCCGAACTCTCCAAGGCCCTCGTCGGAAAATCTTCAAACCTTTCGTCCGATCCATCTTGCAG
GCTACCTCTCGAACGAACTATCGCAAGTCTCTTGGCCGGCCTTGCGCCTTGGCTATTGCTTGGCAGCGCC
TATCGCCAGGTATTACTCCAATCCCGAATATCCGAGATCGGGATCACCCGAGAGAAGTTCAACCTACATC
CTCAATCCCGATCTATCCGAGATCCGAGGAATATCGAAATCGGGGCGCGCCTGGTGTACCGAGAACGATC
CTCTCAGTGCGAGTCTCGACGATCCATATCGTTGCTTGGCAGTCAGCCAGTCGGAATCCAGCTTGGGACC
CAGGAAGTCCAATCGTCAGATATTGTACTCAAGCCTGGTCACGGCAGCGTACCGATCTGTTTAAACCTAG
ATATTGATAGTCTGATCGGTCAACGTATAATCGAGTCCTAGCTTTTGCAAACATCTATCAAGAGACAGGA
TCAGCAGGAGGCTTTCGCATGAGTATTCAACATTTCCGTGTCGCCCTTATTCCCTTTTTTGCGGCATTTT
GCCTTCCTGTTTTTGCTCACCCAGAAACGCTGGTGAAAGTAAAAGATGCTGAAGATCAGTTGGGTGCGCG
AGTGGGTTACATCGAACTGGATCTCAACAGCGGTAAGATCCTTGAGAGTTTTCGCCCCGAAGAACGCTTT
CCAATGATGAGCACTTTTAAAGTTCTGCTATGTGGCGCGGTATTATCCCGTATTGACGCCGGGCAAGAGC
AACTCGGTCGCCGCATACACTATTCTCAGAATGACTTGGTTGAGTATTCACCAGTCACAGAAAAGCATCT
TACGGATGGCATGACAGTAAGAGAATTATGCAGTGCTGCCATAACCATGAGTGATAACACTGCGGCCAAC
TTACTTCTGACAACGATTGGAGGACCGAAGGAGCTAACCGCTTTTTTGCACAACATGGGGGATCATGTAA
CTCGCCTTGATCGTTGGGAACCGGAGCTGAATGAAGCCATACCAAACGACGAGCGTGACACCACGATGCC
TGTAGCAATGGCAACAACCTTGCGTAAACTATTAACTGGCGAACTACTTACTCTAGCTTCCCGGCAACAG
TTGATAGACTGGATGGAGGCGGATAAAGTTGCAGGACCACTTCTGCGCTCGGCCCTTCCGGCTGGCTGGT
TTATTGCTGATAAATCTGGAGCCGGTGAGCGTGGGTCTCGCGGTATCATTGCAGCACTGGGGCCAGATGG
TAAGCCCTCCCGTATCGTAGTTATCTACACGACGGGGAGTCAGGCAACTATGGATGAACGAAATAGACAG
ATCGCTGAGATAGGTGCCTCACTGATTAAGCATTGGTAACCGATTCTAGGTGCATTGGCGCAGAAAAAAA
TGCCTGATGCGACGCTGCGCGTCTTATACTCCCACATATGCCAGATTCAGCAACGGATACGGCTTCCCCA
ACTTGCCCACTTCCATACGTGTCCTCCTTACCAGAAATTTATCCTTAAGATCCCGAATCGTTTAAACTCG
ACTCTGGCTCTATCGAATCTCCGTCGTTTCGAGCTTACGCGAACAGCCGTGGCGCTCATTTGCTCGTCGG
GCATCGAATCTCGTCAGCTATCGTCAGCTTACCTTTTTGGCAGCGATCGCGGCTCCCGACATCTTGGACC
ATTAGCTCCACAGGTATCTTCTTCCCTCTAGTGGTCATAACAGCAGCTTCAGCTACCTCTCAATTCAAAA
AACCCCTCAAGACCCGTTTAGAGGCCCCAAGGGGTTATGCTATCAATCGTTGCGTTACACACACAAAAAA
CCAACACACATCCATCTTCGATGGATAGCGATTTTATTATCTAACTGCTGATCGAGTGTAGCCAGATCTA
GTAATCAATTACGGGGTCATTAGTTCATAGCCCATATATGGAGTTCCGCGTTACATAACTTACGGTAAAT
GGCCCGCCTGGCTGACCGCCCAACGACCCCCGCCCATTGACGTCAATAATGACGTATGTTCCCATAGTAA
CGCCAATAGGGACTTTCCATTGACGTCAATGGGTGGAGTATTTACGGTAAACTGCCCACTTGGCAGTACA
TCAAGTGTATCATATGCCAAGTACGCCCCCTATTGACGTCAATGACGGTAAATGGCCCGCCTGGCATTAT
GCCCAGTACATGACCTTATGGGACTTTCCTACTTGGCAGTACATCTACGTATTAGTCATCGCTATTACCA
TGCTGATGCGGTTTTGGCAGTACATCAATGGGCGTGGATAGCGGTTTGACTCACGGGGATTTCCAAGTCT
CCACCCCATTGACGTCAATGGGAGTTTGTTTTGGCACCAAAATCAACGGGACTTTCCAAAATGTCGTAAC
AACTCCGCCCCATTGACGCAAATGGGCGGTAGGCGTGTACGGTGGGAGGTCTATATAAGCAGAGCTGGTT
TAGTGAACCGTCAGATCGCCTGGAGACGCCATCCACGCTGTTTTGACCTCCATAGAAGACACCGGGACCG
ATCCAGCCTCCCCTCGAAGCTTACATGTGGTACCGAGCTCGGATCCTGAGAACTTCAGGGTGAGTCTATG
GGACCCTTGATGTTTTCTTTCCCCTTCTTTTCTATGGTTAAGTTCATGTCATAGGAAGGGGAGAAGTAAC
AGGGTACACATATTGACCAAATCAGGGTAATTTTGCATTTGTAATTTTAAAAAATGCTTTCTTCTTTTAA
TATACTTTTTTGTTTATCTTATTTCTAATACTTTCCCTAATCTCTTTCTTTCAGGGCAATAATGATACAA
TGTATCATGCCTCTTTGCACCATTCTAAAGAATAACAGTGATAATTTCTGGGTTAAGGCAATAGCAATAT
TTCTGCATATAAATATTTCTGCATATAAATTGTAACTGATGTAAGAGGTTTCATATTGCTAATAGCAGCT
ACAATCCAGCTACCATTCTGCTTTTATTTTATGGTTGGGATAAGGCTGGATTATTCTGAGTCCAAGCTAG
GCCCTTTTGCTAATCATGTTCATACCTCTTATCTTCCTCCCACAGCTCCTGGGCAACGTGCTGGTCTGTG
TGCTGGCCCATCACTTTGGCAAAGGCGGCCGC
